Addgene plasmid #193667: pLKO-Tet-On shYAP1-6
Purpose: Tet inducible knockdown of YAP1
Depositing lab: William Hahn. Depositing organization: Dana-Farber Cancer Institute. Publication: YAP1 and PRDM14 converge to promote cell survival and tumorigenesis. Kim M, Ly SH, Xie Y, Duronio GN, Ford-Roshon D, Hwang JH, Sulahian R, Rennhack JP, So J, Gjoerup O, Talamas JA, Grandclaudon M, Long HW, Doench JG, Sethi NS, Giannakis M, Hahn WC. Dev Cell. 2022 Jan 24;57(2):212-227.e8. doi: 10.1016/j.devcel.2021.12.006. Epub 2022 Jan 5. PubMed 34990589.
Backbone
  Vector backbone: pLKO-Tet-On
  Vector type: Lentiviral
Growth in bacteria
  Bacterial resistance: Ampicillin, 100 μg/mL
  Growth temperature: 37°C
  Growth strain: NEB Stable
  Copy number: High Copy
Gene/Insert
  Gene/Insert name: YAP1
  gRNA/shRNA sequence: CGTCCAGCAAGATACTTTAAT
  Species: H. sapiens (human)
  Entrez Gene: YAP1 (a.k.a. COB1, YAP, YAP-1, YAP2, YAP65, YKI)
  Cloning method: Restriction Enzyme; 5′ cloning site Age1 (unknown if destroyed); 3′ cloning site EcoR1 (unknown if destroyed)
  Sequencing primers: 5′ ggcagggatattcaccattatcgtttcaga
Terms and licenses: Academic/Nonprofit Terms; Industry Terms: Not Available to Industry
How to cite: pLKO-Tet-On shYAP1-6 was a gift from William Hahn (Addgene plasmid # 193667 ; http://n2t.net/addgene:193667 ; RRID:Addgene_193667)
