[The description below was written by a language model from this plasmid's Addgene catalogue record and pLannotate feature annotations shown in this document.]
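Description:
pLKO-Tet-On shYAP1-6 is a third-generation-style, self-inactivating HIV-1 lentiviral plasmid for doxycycline-inducible knockdown of human YAP1. It is maintained in E. coli as a high-copy plasmid through a ColE1/pUC-type origin with ampicillin selection (AmpR), and it also carries an f1 origin and an SV40 origin and poly(A) signal outside the viral cassette. The transfer region is driven by an RSV promoter fused to a truncated 5' LTR, followed by the Ψ packaging signal with a partial gag sequence, the Rev response element for Rev-dependent export of the genomic RNA, a cPPT/CTS element, and a ΔU3 3' LTR that inactivates LTR promoter activity after integration.

The payload has two parts that make this an all-in-one inducible system. The YAP1-targeting shRNA, cloned between AgeI and EcoRI sites according to the record, sits downstream of the H1-2O2 promoter, a variant of the human H1 RNA polymerase III promoter made doxycycline-responsive. The hairpin itself is not annotated as a separate feature in the table. A second cassette uses the human PGK promoter and a rabbit β-globin intron to express the Tet repressor (tetR), linked through an EMCV IRES to a neomycin phosphotransferase gene, so transduced mammalian cells can be selected with G418-type drugs. TetR holds the H1 promoter silent until tetracycline or doxycycline releases it, which switches on shRNA transcription. Short annotated fragments such as RSF ori, lacI, lacZα and attL2 appear to be backbone remnants. The construct is used to make lentivirus and stable cell lines in which YAP1 can be depleted on demand, as in the associated work on YAP1 in cell survival and tumorigenesis.
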