Features (pLannotate 1.2.2; 31 found; start..end, strand, type, name):
     48..181     +  rep_origin     RSF ori (fragment): Plasmids containing the RSF 1030 origin of replication can be propagated in E. coli cells that contain additional plasmids with compatible origins.
    183..275     +  CDS            lacI (fragment): lac repressor; lacI; The lac repressor binds to the lac operator to inhibit transcription in E. coli. This inhibition can be relieved by adding lactose or isopropyl-β-D-thiogalactopyranoside (IPTG).
    288..309     +  protein_bind   CAP binding site: CAP binding activates transcription in the presence of cAMP. E. coli catabolite activator protein
    324..354     +  promoter       lac promoter: promoter for the E. coli lac operon
    362..378     +  protein_bind   lac operator: The lac repressor binds to the lac operator to inhibit transcription in E. coli. This inhibition can be relieved by adding lactose or isopropyl-β-D-thiogalactopyranoside (IPTG). lac repressor encoded by lacI
    423..441     +  promoter       T3 promoter: promoter for bacteriophage T3 RNA polymerase
    469..695     +  promoter       RSV promoter: Rous sarcoma virus enhancer/promoter
    696..876     +  LTR            5' LTR (truncated): truncated 5' long terminal repeat (LTR) from HIV-1
    923..1048    +  misc_feature   HIV-1 Ψ: packaging signal of human immunodeficiency virus type 1
   1032..1395    +  CDS            HIV-1 gag (fragment): gag protein from human immunodeficiency virus 1; gag
   1541..1774    +  misc_feature   RRE: The Rev response element (RRE) of HIV-1 allows for Rev-dependent mRNA export from the nucleus to the cytoplasm.
   2151..2251    +  CDS            Rev (fragment): human immunodeficiency virus 1 (HIV-1) Rev protein; rev; enhances nuclear export of unspliced and incompletely spliced viral mRNAs
   2292..2386    +  promoter       H1-2O2 promoter: doxycycline-inducible variant of the human H1 RNA promoter (Henriksen et al., 2007)
   2487..2604    +  misc_feature   cPPT/CTS: central polypurine tract and central termination sequence of HIV-1
   2653..3163    +  promoter       hPGK promoter: human phosphoglycerate kinase 1 promoter
   3172..3744    +  intron         β-globin intron: intron from rabbit β-globin gene
   3799..3817    +  promoter       T7 promoter: promoter for bacteriophage T7 RNA polymerase
   3828..4448    +  CDS            tetR: TETR2_ECOLX - Experimental evidence at protein level: Swiss-Prot protein existence level 1. TetR is the repressor of the tetracycline resistance element; its N-terminal region forms a helix-turn-helix structure and binds DNA. Binding of tetracycline to TetR reduces the repressor affinity for the tetracycline resistance gene (tetA) promoter operator sites. From Escherichia coli.
   4594..5056    +  misc_feature   IRES: internal ribosome entry site (IRES) of the encephalomyocarditis virus (EMCV)
   5063..5854    +  CDS            neo: KKA2_KLEPN - Also known as kan, nptII. Experimental evidence at protein level: Swiss-Prot protein existence level 1. Resistance to kanamycin, neomycin, paromomycin, ribostamycin, butirosin and gentamicin B. From Klebsiella pneumoniae.
   5886..5985    -  protein_bind   attL2: mutant version of attL; recombination site for the Gateway® LR reaction LR Clonase™
   6044..6127    +  CDS            nef (fragment): NEF_HV1Z2 - Experimental evidence at protein level: Swiss-Prot protein existence level 1. Extracellular Nef protein targets CD4(+) T-lymphocytes for apoptosis by interacting with CXCR4 surface receptors. From Human immunodeficiency virus type 1 group M subtype D (isolate Z2/CDC-Z34) (HIV-1).
   6129..6362    +  LTR            3' LTR (ΔU3): self-inactivating 3' long terminal repeat (LTR) from HIV-1
   6434..6555    +  polyA_signal   SV40 poly(A) signal: SV40 polyadenylation signal
   6595..6730    +  rep_origin     SV40 ori: SV40 origin of replication
   6751..6769    -  promoter       T7 promoter: promoter for bacteriophage T7 RNA polymerase
   6777..6932    +  CDS            lacZα (fragment): LacZα fragment of β-galactosidase; lacZ fragment
   6937..7365    +  rep_origin     f1 ori (sequence partly withheld): f1 bacteriophage origin of replication; arrow indicates direction of (+) strand synthesis
   7418..7522    +  promoter       AmpR promoter: bla
   7523..8383    +  CDS            AmpR: β-lactamase; bla; confers resistance to ampicillin, carbenicillin, and related antibiotics
   8554..9142    +  rep_origin     ori: high-copy-number ColE1/pMB1/pBR322/pUC origin of replication
>Addgene plasmid #193667 | pLKO-Tet-On shYAP1-6 | addgene full sequence | sequence record 380291 | Addgene NGS Result
AACGCCAGCAACGCGGCCTTTTTACGGTTCCTGGCCTTTTGCTGGCCTTTTGCTCACATGTTCTTTCCTG
CGTTATCCCCTGATTCTGTGGATAACCGTATTACCGCCTTTGAGTGAGCTGATACCGCTCGCCGCAGCCG
AACGACCGAGCGCAGCGAGTCAGTGAGCGAGGAAGCGGAAGAGCGCCCAATACGCAAACCGCCTCTCCCC
GCGCGTTGGCCGATTCATTAATGCAGCTGGCACGACAGGTTTCCCGACTGGAAAGCGGGCAGTGAGCGCA
ACGCAATTAATGTGAGTTAGCTCACTCATTAGGCACCCCAGGCTTTACACTTTATGCTTCCGGCTCGTAT
GTTGTGTGGAATTGTGAGCGGATAACAATTTCACACAGGAAACAGCTATGACCATGATTACGCCAAGCGC
GCAATTAACCCTCACTAAAGGGAACAAAAGCTGGAGCTGCAAGCTTAATGTAGTCTTATGCAATACTCTT
GTAGTCTTGCAACATGGTAACGATGAGTTAGCAACATGCCTTACAAGGAGAGAAAAAGCACCGTGCATGC
CGATTGGTGGAAGTAAGGTGGTACGATCGTGCCTTATTAGGAAGGCAACAGACGGGTCTGACATGGATTG
GACGAACCACTGAATTGCCGCATTGCAGAGATATTGTATTTAAGTGCCTAGCTCGATACATAAACGGGTC
TCTCTGGTTAGACCAGATCTGAGCCTGGGAGCTCTCTGGCTAACTAGGGAACCCACTGCTTAAGCCTCAA
TAAAGCTTGCCTTGAGTGCTTCAAGTAGTGTGTGCCCGTCTGTTGTGTGACTCTGGTAACTAGAGATCCC
TCAGACCCTTTTAGTCAGTGTGGAAAATCTCTAGCAGTGGCGCCCGAACAGGGACTTGAAAGCGAAAGGG
AAACCAGAGGAGCTCTCTCGACGCAGGACTCGGCTTGCTGAAGCGCGCACGGCAAGAGGCGAGGGGCGGC
GACTGGTGAGTACGCCAAAAATTTTGACTAGCGGAGGCTAGAAGGAGAGAGATGGGTGCGAGAGCGTCAG
TATTAAGCGGGGGAGAATTAGATCGCGATGGGAAAAAATTCGGTTAAGGCCAGGGGGAAAGAAAAAATAT
AAATTAAAACATATAGTATGGGCAAGCAGGGAGCTAGAACGATTCGCAGTTAATCCTGGCCTGTTAGAAA
CATCAGAAGGCTGTAGACAAATACTGGGACAGCTACAACCATCCCTTCAGACAGGATCAGAAGAACTTAG
ATCATTATATAATACAGTAGCAACCCTCTATTGTGTGCATCAAAGGATAGAGATAAAAGACACCAAGGAA
GCTTTAGACAAGATAGAGGAAGAGCAAAACAAAAGTAAGACCACCGCACAGCAAGCGGCCGCTGATCTTC
AGACCTGGAGGAGGAGATATGAGGGACAATTGGAGAAGTGAATTATATAAATATAAAGTAGTAAAAATTG
AACCATTAGGAGTAGCACCCACCAAGGCAAAGAGAAGAGTGGTGCAGAGAGAAAAAAGAGCAGTGGGAAT
AGGAGCTTTGTTCCTTGGGTTCTTGGGAGCAGCAGGAAGCACTATGGGCGCAGCGTCAATGACGCTGACG
GTACAGGCCAGACAATTATTGTCTGGTATAGTGCAGCAGCAGAACAATTTGCTGAGGGCTATTGAGGCGC
AACAGCATCTGTTGCAACTCACAGTCTGGGGCATCAAGCAGCTCCAGGCAAGAATCCTGGCTGTGGAAAG
ATACCTAAAGGATCAACAGCTCCTGGGGATTTGGGGTTGCTCTGGAAAACTCATTTGCACCACTGCTGTG
CCTTGGAATGCTAGTTGGAGTAATAAATCTCTGGAACAGATTTGGAATCACACGACCTGGATGGAGTGGG
ACAGAGAAATTAACAATTACACAAGCTTAATACACTCCTTAATTGAAGAATCGCAAAACCAGCAAGAAAA
GAATGAACAAGAATTATTGGAATTAGATAAATGGGCAAGTTTGTGGAATTGGTTTAACATAACAAATTGG
CTGTGGTATATAAAATTATTCATAATGATAGTAGGAGGCTTGGTAGGTTTAAGAATAGTTTTTGCTGTAC
TTTCTATAGTGAATAGAGTTAGGCAGGGATATTCACCATTATCGTTTCAGACCCACCTCCCAACCCCGAG
GGGACCCGACAGGCCCGAAGGAATAGAAGAAGAAGGTGGAGAGAGAGACAGAGACAGATCCATTCGATTA
GTGAACGGATCTCGACGGTATCGATCACGAGACTAGCCTCGAGCGGCCGCAATATTTGCATGTCGCTATG
TGTTCTGGGAAATCACCATAAACGTGAAATCCCTATCAGTGATAGAGACTTATAAGTTCCCTATCAGTGA
TAGAGACACCGGCGTCCAGCAAGATACTTTAATCTCGAGATTAAAGTATCTTGCTGGACGTTTTTGAATT
CTCGACCTCGAGACAAATGGCAGTATTCATCCACAATTTTAAAAGAAAAGGGGGGATTGGGGGGTACAGT
GCAGGGGAAAGAATAGTAGACATAATAGCAACAGACATACAAACTAAAGAATTACAAAAACAAATTACAA
AAATTCAAAATTTTCGGGTTTATTACAGGGACAGCAGAGATCCACTTTGGCCGCGGCTCGAGGGGGTTGG
GGTTGCGCCTTTTCCAAGGCAGCCCTGGGTTTGCGCAGGGACGCGGCTGCTCTGGGCGTGGTTCCGGGAA
ACGCAGCGGCGCCGACCCTGGGTCTCGCACATTCTTCACGTCCGTTCGCAGCGTCACCCGGATCTTCGCC
GCTACCCTTGTGGGCCCCCCGGCGACGCTTCCTGCTCCGCCCCTAAGTCGGGAAGGTTCCTTGCGGTTCG
CGGCGTGCCGGACGTGACAAACGGAAGCCGCACGTCTCACTAGTACCCTCGCAGACGGACAGCGCCAGGG
AGCAATGGCAGCGCGCCGACCGCGATGGGCTGTGGCCAATAGCGGCTGCTCAGCAGGGCGCGCCGAGAGC
AGCGGCCGGGAAGGGGCGGTGCGGGAGGCGGGGTGTGGGGCGGTAGTGTGGGCCCTGTTCCTGCCCGCGC
GGTGTTCCGCATTCTGCAAGCCTCCGGAGCGCACGTCGGCAGTCGGCTCCCTCGTTGACCGAATCACCGA
CCTCTCTCCCCAGGGGGATCTGTGAGTTTGGGGACCCTTGATTGTTCTTTCTTTTTCGCTATTGTAAAAT
TCATGTTATATGGAGGGGGCAAAGTTTTCAGGGTGTTGTTTAGAATGGGAAGATGTCCCTTGTATCACCA
TGGACCCTCATGATAATTTTGTTTCTTTCACTTTCTACTCTGTTGACAACCATTGTCTCCTCTTATTTTC
TTTTCATTTTCTGTAACTTTTTCGTTAAACTTTAGCTTGCATTTGTAACGAATTTTTAAATTCACTTTTG
TTTATTTGTCAGATTGTAAGTACTTTCTCTAATCACTTTTTTTTCAAGGCAATCAGGGTATATTATATTG
TACTTCAGCACAGTTTTAGAGAACAATTGTTATAATTAAATGATAAGGTAGAATATTTCTGCATATAAAT
TCTGGCTGGCGTGGAAATATTCTTATTGGTAGAAACAACTACATCCTGGTCATCATCCTGCCTTTCTCTT
TATGGTTACAATGATATACACTGTTTGAGATGAGGATAAAATACTCTGAGTCCAAACCGGGCCCCTCTGC
TAACCATGTTCATGCCTTCTTCTTTTTCCTACAGCTCCTGGGCAACGTGCTGGTTATTGTGCTGTCTCAT
CATTTTGGCAAAGAATTGTAATACGACTCACTATAGGGCGAATTGATATGTCTAGATTAGATAAAAGTAA
AGTGATTAACAGCGCATTAGAGCTGCTTAATGAGGTCGGAATCGAAGGTTTAACAACCCGTAAACTCGCC
CAGAAGCTAGGTGTAGAGCAGCCTACATTGTATTGGCATGTAAAAAATAAGCGGGCTTTGCTCGACGCCT
TAGCCATTGAGATGTTAGATAGGCACCATACTCACTTTTGCCCTTTAGAAGGGGAAAGCTGGCAAGATTT
TTTACGTAATAACGCTAAAAGTTTTAGATGTGCTTTACTAAGTCATCGCGATGGAGCAAAAGTACATTTA
GGTACACGGCCTACAGAAAAACAGTATGAAACTCTCGAAAATCAATTAGCCTTTTTATGCCAACAAGGTT
TTTCACTAGAGAATGCATTATATGCACTCAGCGCTGTGGGGCATTTTACTTTAGGTTGCGTATTGGAAGA
TCAAGAGCATCAAGTCGCTAAAGAAGAAAGGGAAACACCTACTACTGATAGTATGCCGCCATTATTACGA
CAAGCTATCGAATTATTTGATCACCAAGGTGCAGAGCCAGCCTTCTTATTCGGCCTTGAATTGATCATAT
GCGGATTAGAAAAACAACTTAAATGTGAAAGTGGGTCCGCGTACAGCGGCTCCCGGGAGTTCTAGGGATC
TGCCCCTCTCCCTCCCCCCCCCCTAACGTTACTGGCCGAAGCCGCTTGGAATAAGGCCGGTGTGCGTTTG
TCTATATGTTATTTTCCACCATATTGCCGTCTTTTGGCAATGTGAGGGCCCGGAAACCTGGCCCTGTCTT
CTTGACGAGCATTCCTAGGGGTCTTTCCCCTCTCGCCAAAGGAATGCAAGGTCTGTTGAATGTCGTGAAG
GAAGCAGTTCCTCTGGAAGCTTCTTGAAGACAAACAACGTCTGTAGCGACCCTTTGCAGGCAGCGGAACC
CCCCACCTGGCGACAGGTGCCTCTGCGGCCAAAAGCCACGTGTATAAGATACACCTGCAAAGGCGGCACA
ACCCCAGTGCCACGTTGTGAGTTGGATAGTTGTGGAAAGAGTCAAATGGCTCTCCTCAAGCGTATTCAAC
AAGGGGCTGAAGGATGCCCAGAAGGTACCCCATTGTATGGGATCTGATCTGGGGCCTCGGTGCACATGCT
TTACATGTGTTTAGTCGAGGTTAAAAAAACGTCTAGGCCCCCCGAACCACGGGGACGTGGTTTTCCTTTG
AAAAACACGATGATAAGGATCCATGATTGAACAAGATGGATTGCACGCAGGTTCTCCGGCCGCTTGGGTG
GAGAGGCTATTCGGCTATGACTGGGCACAACAGACAATCGGCTGCTCTGATGCCGCCGTGTTCCGGCTGT
CAGCGCAGGGGCGCCCGGTTCTTTTTGTCAAGACCGACCTGTCCGGTGCCCTGAATGAACTGCAGGACGA
GGCAGCGCGGCTATCGTGGCTGGCCACGACGGGCGTTCCTTGCGCAGCTGTGCTCGACGTTGTCACTGAA
GCGGGAAGGGACTGGCTGCTATTGGGCGAAGTGCCGGGGCAGGATCTCCTGTCATCTCACCTTGCTCCTG
CCGAGAAAGTATCCATCATGGCTGATGCAATGCGGCGGCTGCATACGCTTGATCCGGCTACCTGCCCATT
CGACCACCAAGCGAAACATCGCATCGAGCGAGCACGTACTCGGATGGAAGCCGGTCTTGTCGATCAGGAT
GATCTGGACGAAGAGCATCAGGGGCTCGCGCCAGCCGAACTGTTCGCCAGGCTCAAGGCGCGCATGCCCG
ACGGCGAGGATCTCGTCGTGACCCATGGCGATGCCTGCTTGCCGAATATCATGGTGGAAAATGGCCGCTT
TTCTGGATTCATCGACTGTGGCCGGCTGGGTGTGGCGGACCGCTATCAGGACATAGCGTTGGCTACCCGT
GATATTGCTGAAGAGCTTGGCGGCGAATGGGCTGACCGCTTCCTCGTGCTTTACGGTATCGCCGCTCCCG
ATTCGCAGCGCATCGCCTTCTATCGCCTTCTTGACGAGTTCTTCTGAGGTACCTTTTTTAAGGGTGGGCG
CGCCGACCCAGCTTTCTTGTACAAAGTTGGCATTATAAGAAAGCATTGCTTATCAATTTGTTGCAACGAA
CAGGTCACTATCAGTCAAAATAAAATCATTATTTGCCATCCAGCTGATATCCGCCCGCCCCACGACCCGC
AGCGCCCGACCGAAAGGAGCGCACGACCCCATGCATCGGTACCTTTAAGACCAATGACTTACAAGGCAGC
TGTAGATCTTAGCCACTTTTTAAAAGAAAAGGGGGGACTGGAAGGGCTAATTCACTCCCAACGAAGACAA
GATCTGCTTTTTGCTTGTACTGGGTCTCTCTGGTTAGACCAGATCTGAGCCTGGGAGCTCTCTGGCTAAC
TAGGGAACCCACTGCTTAAGCCTCAATAAAGCTTGCCTTGAGTGCTTCAAGTAGTGTGTGCCCGTCTGTT
GTGTGACTCTGGTAACTAGAGATCCCTCAGACCCTTTTAGTCAGTGTGGAAAATCTCTAGCAGTAGTAGT
TCATGTCATCTTATTATTCAGTATTTATAACTTGCAAAGAAATGAATATCAGAGAGTGAGAGGAACTTGT
TTATTGCAGCTTATAATGGTTACAAATAAAGCAATAGCATCACAAATTTCACAAATAAAGCATTTTTTTC
ACTGCATTCTAGTTGTGGTTTGTCCAAACTCATCAATGTATCTTATCATGTCTGGCTCTAGCTATCCCGC
CCCTAACTCCGCCCATCCCGCCCCTAACTCCGCCCAGTTCCGCCCATTCTCCGCCCCATGGCTGACTAAT
TTTTTTTATTTATGCAGAGGCCGAGGCCGCCTCGGCCTCTGAGCTATTCCAGAAGTAGTGAGGAGGCTTT
TTTGGAGGCCTAGGGACGTACCCAATTCGCCCTATAGTGAGTCGTATTACGCGCGCTCACTGGCCGTCGT
TTTACAACGTCGTGACTGGGAAAACCCTGGCGTTACCCAACTTAATCGCCTTGCAGCACATCCCCCTTTC
GCCAGCTGGCGTAATAGCGAAGAGGCCCGCACCGATCGCCCTTCCCAACAGTTGCGCAGCCTGAATGGCG
AATGGG
[124 nt withheld, positions 6937-7060]
C
[91 nt withheld, positions 7062-7152]
A
[49 nt withheld, positions 7154-7202]
CCTTTGACGTTGGAGTCCACGTTCTTT
[37 nt withheld, positions 7230-7266]
ACCCTATCTCGGTCTATTCTTTTGATTTATAAGGGATTTTGCCGATTTCGGCCTATTGGTTAAAAAATGA
GCTGATTTAACAAAAATTTAACGCGAATTTTAACAAAATATTAACGCTTACAATTTAGGTGGCACTTTTC
GGGGAAATGTGCGCGGAACCCCTATTTGTTTATTTTTCTAAATACATTCAAATATGTATCCGCTCATGAG
ACAATAACCCTGATAAATGCTTCAATAATATTGAAAAAGGAAGAGTATGAGTATTCAACATTTCCGTGTC
GCCCTTATTCCCTTTTTTGCGGCATTTTGCCTTCCTGTTTTTGCTCACCCAGAAACGCTGGTGAAAGTAA
AAGATGCTGAAGATCAGTTGGGTGCACGAGTGGGTTACATCGAACTGGATCTCAACAGCGGTAAGATCCT
TGAGAGTTTTCGCCCCGAAGAACGTTTTCCAATGATGAGCACTTTTAAAGTTCTGCTATGTGGCGCGGTA
TTATCCCGTATTGACGCCGGGCAAGAGCAACTCGGTCGCCGCATACACTATTCTCAGAATGACTTGGTTG
AGTACTCACCAGTCACAGAAAAGCATCTTACGGATGGCATGACAGTAAGAGAATTATGCAGTGCTGCCAT
AACCATGAGTGATAACACTGCGGCCAACTTACTTCTGACAACGATCGGAGGACCGAAGGAGCTAACCGCT
TTTTTGCACAACATGGGGGATCATGTAACTCGCCTTGATCGTTGGGAACCGGAGCTGAATGAAGCCATAC
CAAACGACGAGCGTGACACCACGATGCCTGTAGCAATGGCAACAACGTTGCGCAAACTATTAACTGGCGA
ACTACTTACTCTAGCTTCCCGGCAACAATTAATAGACTGGATGGAGGCGGATAAAGTTGCAGGACCACTT
CTGCGCTCGGCCCTTCCGGCTGGCTGGTTTATTGCTGATAAATCTGGAGCCGGTGAGCGTGGGTCTCGCG
GTATCATTGCAGCACTGGGGCCAGATGGTAAGCCCTCCCGTATCGTAGTTATCTACACGACGGGGAGTCA
GGCAACTATGGATGAACGAAATAGACAGATCGCTGAGATAGGTGCCTCACTGATTAAGCATTGGTAACTG
TCAGACCAAGTTTACTCATATATACTTTAGATTGATTTAAAACTTCATTTTTAATTTAAAAGGATCTAGG
TGAAGATCCTTTTTGATAATCTCATGACCAAAATCCCTTAACGTGAGTTTTCGTTCCACTGAGCGTCAGA
CCCCGTAGAAAAGATCAAAGGATCTTCTTGAGATCCTTTTTTTCTGCGCGTAATCTGCTGCTTGCAAACA
AAAAAACCACCGCTACCAGCGGTGGTTTGTTTGCCGGATCAAGAGCTACCAACTCTTTTTCCGAAGGTAA
CTGGCTTCAGCAGAGCGCAGATACCAAATACTGTTCTTCTAGTGTAGCCGTAGTTAGGCCACCACTTCAA
GAACTCTGTAGCACCGCCTACATACCTCGCTCTGCTAATCCTGTTACCAGTGGCTGCTGCCAGTGGCGAT
AAGTCGTGTCTTACCGGGTTGGACTCAAGACGATAGTTACCGGATAAGGCGCAGCGGTCGGGCTGAACGG
GGGGTTCGTGCACACAGCCCAGCTTGGAGCGAACGACCTACACCGAACTGAGATACCTACAGCGTGAGCT
ATGAGAAAGCGCCACGCTTCCCGAAGGGAGAAAGGCGGACAGGTATCCGGTAAGCGGCAGGGTCGGAACA
GGAGAGCGCACGAGGGAGCTTCCAGGGGGAAACGCCTGGTATCTTTATAGTCCTGTCGGGTTTCGCCACC
TCTGACTTGAGCGTCGATTTTTGTGATGCTCGTCAGGGGGGCGGAGCCTATGGAAA
